>Addgene plasmid #126273 | pGWB14-LYX055 | addgene full sequence | sequence record 246587 | Addgene NGS Result
TCGGTCTTGCCTTGCTCGTCGGTGATGTACTTCACCAGCTCCGCGAAGTCGCTCTTCTTGATGGAGCGCA
TGGGGACGTGCTTGGCAATCACGCGCACCCCCCGGCCGTTTTAGCGGCTAAAAAAGTCATGGCTCTGCCC
TCGGGCGGACCACGCCCATCATGACCTTGCCAAGCTCGTCCTGCTTCTCTTCGATCTTCGCCAGCAGGGC
GAGGATCGTGGCATCACCGAACCGCGCCGTGCGCGGGTCGTCGGTGAGCCAGAGTTTCAGCAGGCCGCCC
AGGCGGCCCAGGTCGCCATTGATGCGGGCCAGCTCGCGGACGTGCTCATAGTCCACGACGCCCGTGATTT
TGTAGCCCTGGCCGACGGCCAGCAGGTAGGCCGACAGGCTCATGCCGGCCGCCGCCGCCTTTTCCTCAAT
CGCTCTTCGTTCGTCTGGAAGGCAGTACACCTTGATAGGTGGGCTGCCCTTCCTGGTTGGCTTGGTTTCA
TCAGCCATCCGCTTGCCCTCATCTGTTACGCCGGCGGTAGCCGGCCAGCCTCGCAGAGCAGGATTCCCGT
TGAGCACCGCCAGGTGCGAATAAGGGACAGTGAAGAAGGAACACCCGCTCGCGGGTGGGCCTACTTCACC
TATCCTGCCCGGCTGACGCCGTTGGATACACCAAGGAAAGTCTACACGAACCCTTTGGCAAAATCCTGTA
TATCGTGCGAAAAAGGATGGATATACCGAAAAAATCGCTATAATGACCCCGAAGCAGGGTTATGCAGCGG
AAAAGCGCCACGCTTCCCGAAGGGAGAAAGGCGGACAGGTATCCGGTAAGCGGCAGGGTCGGAACAGGAG
AGCGCACGAGGGAGCTTCCAGGGGGAAACGCCTGGTATCTTTATAGTCCTGTCGGGTTTCGCCACCTCTG
ACTTGAGCGTCGATTTTTGTGATGCTCGTCAGGGGGGCGGAGCCTATGGAAAAACGCCAGCAACGCGGCC
TTTTTACGGTTCCTGGCCTTTTGCTGGCCTTTTGCTCACATGTTCTTTCCTGCGTTATCCCCTGATTCTG
TGGATAACCGTATTACCGCCTTTGAGTGAGCTGATACCGCTCGCCGCAGCCGAACGACCGAGCGCAGCGA
GTCAGTGAGCGAGGAAGCGGAAGAGCGCCAGAAGGCCGCCAGAGAGGCCGAGCGCGGCCGTGAGGCTTGG
ACGCTAGGGCAGGGCATGAAAAAGCCCGTAGCGGGCTGCTACGGGCGTCTGACGCGGTGGAAAGGGGGAG
GGGATGTTGTCTACATGGCTCTGCTGTAGTGAGTGGGTTGCGCTCCGGCAGCGGTCCTGATCAATCGTCA
CCCTTTCTCGGTCCTTCAACGTTCCTGACAACGAGCCTCCTTTTCGCCAATCCATCGACAATCACCGCGA
GTCCCTGCTCGAACGCTGCGTCCGGACCGGCTTCGTCGAAGGCGTCTATCGCGGCCCGCAACAGCGGCGA
GAGCGGAGCCTGTTCAACGGTGCCGCCGCGCTCGCCGGCATCGCTGTCGCCGGCCTGCTCCTCAAGCACG
GCCCCAACAGTGAAGTAGCTGATTGTCATCAGCGCATTGACGGCGTCCCCGGCCGAAAAACCCGCCTCGC
AGAGGAAGCGAAGCTGCGCGTCGGCCGTTTCCATCTGCGGTGCGCCCGGTCGCGTGCCGGCATGGATGCG
CGCGCCATCGCGGTAGGCGAGCAGCGCCTGCCTGAAGCTGCGGGCATTCCCGATCAGAAATGAGCGCCAG
TCGTCGTCGGCTCTCGGCACCGAATGCGTATGATTCTCCGCCAGCATGGCTTCGGCCAGTGCGTCGAGCA
GCGCCCGCTTGTTCCTGAAGTGCCAGTAAAGCGCCGGCTGCTGAACCCCCAACCGTTCCGCCAGTTTGCG
TGTCGTCAGACCGTCTACGCCGACCTCGTTCAACAGGTCCAGGGCGGCACGGATCACTGTATTCGGCTGC
AACTTTGTCATGCTTGACACTTTATCACTGATAAACATAATATGTCCACCAACTTATCAGTGATAAAGAA
TCCGCGCGTTCAATCGGACCAGCGGAGGCTGGTCCGGAGGCCAGACGTGAAACCCAACATACCCCTGATC
GTAATTCTGAGCACTGTCGCGCTCGACGCTGTCGGCATCGGCCTGATTATGCCGGTGCTGCCGGGCCTCC
TGCGCGATCTGGTTCACTCGAACGACGTCACCGCCCACTATGGCATTCTGCTGGCGCTGTATGCGTTGGT
GCAATTTGCCTGCGCACCTGTGCTGGGCGCGCTGTCGGATCGTTTCGGGCGGCGGCCAATCTTGCTCGTC
TCGCTGGCCGGCGCCAGATCTGGGGAACCCTGTGGTTGGCATGCACATACAAATGGACGAACGGATAAAC
CTTTTCACGCCCTTTTAAATATCCGATTATTCTAATAAACGCTCTTTTCTCTTAGGTTTACCCGCCAATA
TATCCTGTCAAACACTGATAGTTTAAACGTTGCGATTAAGAATTCGAGCTCGGTACCCCCCTACTCCAAA
AATGTCAAAGATACAGTCTCAGAAGACCAAAGGGCTATTGAGACTTTTCAACAAAGGGTAATTTCGGGAA
ACCTCCTCGGATTCCATTGCCCAGCTATCTGTCACTTCATCGAAAGGACAGTAGAAAAGGAAGGTGGCTC
CTACAAATGCCATCATTGCGATAAAGGAAAGGCTATCATTCAAGATGCCTCTGCCGACAGTGGTCCCAAA
GATGGACCCCCACCCACGAGGAGCATCGTGGAAAAAGAAGACGTTCCAACCACGTCTTCAAAGCAAGTGG
ATTGATGTGACATCTCCACTGACGTAAGGGATGACGCACAATCCCACTATCCTTCGCAAGACCCTTCCTC
TATATAAGGAAGTTCATTTCATTTGGAGAGGACAGCCCAAGCTTCGACTCTAGAGGATCCCCTTAAATCG
ATATGGAACGAGCTATACAAGGAAACGACGCTAGGGAACAAGCTAACAGTGAACGTTGGGATGGAGGATC
AGGAGGTACCACTTCTCCCTTCAAACTTCCTGACGAAAGTCCGAGTTGGACTGAGTGGCGGCTACATAAC
GATGAGACGAATTCGAATCAAGATAATCCCCTTGGTTTCAAGGAAAGCTGGGGTTTCGGGAAAGTTGTAT
TTAAGAGATATCTCAGATACGACAGGACGGAAGCTTCACTGCACAGAGTCCTTGGATCTTGGACGGGAGA
TTCGGTTAACTATGCAGCATCTCGATTTTTCGGTTTCGACCAGATCGGATGTACCTATAGTATTCGGTTT
CGAGGAGTTAGTATCACCGTTTCTGGAGGGTCTCGAACTCTTCAGCATCTCTGTGAGATGGCAATTCGGT
CTAAGCAAGAACTGCTACAGCTTGCCCCAATCGAAGTGGAAAGTAATGTATCAAGAGGATGCCCTGAAGG
TACTCAAACCTTCGAAAAAGAAAGCGAGTAAGTCGAGGGCGAGCTCGAATTCGGTACGCTGAAATCACCA
GTCTCTCTCTACAAATCTATCTCTCTCTATTTTCTCCATAAATAATGTGTGAGTAGTTTCCCGATAAGGG
AAATTAGGGTTCTTATAGGGTTTCGCTCATGTGTTGAGCATATAAGAAACCCTTAGTATGTATTTGTATT
TGTAAAATACTTCTATCAATAAAATTTCTAATTCCTAAAACCAAAATCCAGTACTAAAATCCAGATCTCC
CTGCAGGTCCCCAGATTAGCCTTTTCAATTTCAGAAAGAATGCTAACCCACAGATGGTTAGAGAGGCTTA
CGCAGCAGGTCTCATCAAGACGATCTACCCGAGCAATAATCTCCAGGAAATCAAATACCTTCCCAAGAAG
GTTAAAGATGCAGTCAAAAGATTCAGGACTAACTGCATCAAGAACACAGAGAAAGATATATTTCTCAAGA
TCAGAAGTACTATTCCAGTATGGACGATTCAAGGCTTGCTTCACAAACCAAGGCAAGTAATAGAGATTGG
AGTCTCTAAAAAGGTAGTTCCCACTGAATCAAAGGCCATGGAGTCAAAGATTCAAATAGAGGACCTAACA
GAACTCGCCGTAAAGACTGGCGAACAGTTCATACAGAGTCTCTTACGACTCAATGACAAGAAGAAAATCT
TCGTCAACATGGTGGAGCACGACACACTTGTCTACTCCAAAAATATCAAAGATACAGTCTCAGAAGACCA
AAGGGCAATTGAGACTTTTCAACAAAGGGTAATATCCGGAAACCTCCTCGGATTCCATTGCCCAGCTATC
TGTCACTTTATTGTGAAGATAGTGGAAAAGGAAGGTGGCTCCTACAAATGCCATCATTGCGATAAAGGAA
AGGCCATCGTTGAAGATGCCTCTGCCGACAGTGGTCCCAAAGATGGACCCCCACCCACGAGGAGCATCGT
GGAAAAAGAAGACGTTCCAACCACGTCTTCAAAGCAAGTGGATTGATGTGATATCTCCACTGACGTAAGG
GATGACGCACAATCCCACTATCCTTCGCAAGACCCTTCCTCTATATAAGGAAGTTCATTTCATTTGGAGA
GAACACGGGGGACAAGTTTGTACAAAAAAGCAGGCTCCACCACTAGTATGGCTACATCTAGTGGAAATTC
AACTGGATCTACTCAGATTTTGAACTCAGGTTCTGAAGAAGATTTGCAGGTTTCAATGTTAGATGAAAGG
AAAAGAAAGAGAATGCAATCAAATCGTGAATCAGCAAGAAGATCAAGGATGAGAAAACAGAAACATCTTG
ATGATTTAATTGGTCAAGTTGCGCAACTGAAAAAGGAAAACAGCAACATCCTTAGCAACATCAACTTGAC
AAGTCAACAGTACGCTAATGTTGAAGCAGAGAACTCTGTTTTAAGAGCTCAGATGATGGAACTTAGTCAA
AGGTTGCAATCTCTTAATGAAATCCTCAGTTACATCAATTCCAACAACAACAACAATAATAACGGAGTTT
TTGAAACTCATCATCATTATCAGGAGGATATGATGAATAATCCATGGAATTTGATGTATGTTAATCAGCC
AATTATGGCTTCTGCTGATATGCTTTATCAGTATCCCGGGGACCCAGCTTTCTTGTACAAAGTGGTTGAT
AACAGCGGGTTAATTAACATCTTTTACCCATACGATGTTCCTGACTATGCGGGCTATCCCTATGACGTCC
CGGACTATGCAGGATCCTATCCATATGACGTTCCAGATTACGCTGCTCAGTGCAGCGCTTAGAGCTCGAA
TTTCCCCGATCGTTCAAACATTTGGCAATAAAGTTTCTTAAGATTGAATCCTGTTGCCGGTCTTGCGATG
ATTATCATATAATTTCTGTTGAATTACGTTAAGCATGTAATAATTAACATGTAATGCATGACGTTATTTA
TGAGATGGGTTTTTATGATTAGAGTCCCGCAATTATACATTTAATACGCGATAGAAAACAAAATATAGCG
CGCAAACTAGGATAAATTATCGCGCGCGGTGTCATCTATGTTACTAGATCGGGAATTAGCTTCATCAACG
CAAGACATGCGCACGACCGTCTGACAGGAGAGGAATTTCCGACGAGCACAGAAAGGACTTGCTCTTGGAC
GTAGGCCTATTTCTCAGGCACATGTATCAAGTGTTCGGACGTGGGTTTTCGATGGTGTATCAGCCGCCGC
CAACTGGGAGATGAGGAGGCTTTCTTGGGGGGCAGTCAGCAGTTCATTTCACAAGACAGAGGAACTTGTA
AGGAGATGCACTGATTTATCTTGGCGCAAACCAGCAGGACGAATTAGTGGGAATAGCCCGCGAATATCTA
AGTTATGCCTGTCGGCATGAGCAGAAACTTCCAATTCGAAACAGTTTGGAGAGGTTGTTTTTGGGCATAC
CTTTTGTTAGTCAGCCTCTCGATTGCTCATCGTCATTACACAGTACCGAAGTTTGATCGATCTAGTAACA
TAGATGACACCGCGCGCGATAATTTATCCTAGTTTGCGCGCTATATTTTGTTTTCTATCGCGTATTAAAT
GTATAATTGCGGGACTCTAATCATAAAAACCCATCTCATAAATAACGTCATGCATTACATGTTAATTATT
ACATGCTTAACGTAATTCAACAGAAATTATATGATAATCATCGCAAGACCGGCAACAGGATTCAATCTTA
AGAAACTTTATTGCCAAATGTTTGAACGATCTGCTTCGACGCACTCCTTCTTTACTCCACCATCTCGTCC
TTATTGAAAACGTGGGTAGCACCAAAACGAATCAAGTCGCTGGAACTGAAGTTACCAATCACGCTGGATG
ATTTGCCAGTTGGATTAATCTTGCCTTTCCCCGCATGAATAATATTGATGAATGCATGCGTGAGGGGTAT
TTCGATTTTGGCAATAGCTGCAATTGCCGCGACATCCTCCAACGAGCATAATTCTTCAGAAAAATAGCGA
TGTTCCATGTTGTCAGGGCATGCATGATGCACGTTATGAGGTGACGGTGCTAGGCAGTATTCCCTCAAAG
TTTCATAGTCAGTATCATATTCATCATTGCATTCCTGCAAGAGAGAATTGAGACGCAATCCACACGCTGC
GGCAACCTTCCGGCGTTCGTGGTCTATTTGCTCTTGGACGTTGCAAACGTAAGTGTTGGATCCCGGTCGG
CATCTACTCTATTCCTTTGCCCTCGGACGAGTGCTGGGGCGTCGGTTTCCACTATCGGCGAGTACTTCTA
CACAGCCATCGGTCCAGACGGCCGCGCTTCTGCGGGCGATTTGTGTACGCCCGACAGTCCCGGCTCCGGA
TCGGACGATTGCGTCGCATCGACCCTGCGCCCAAGCTGCATCATCGAAATTGCCGTCAACCAAGCTCTGA
TAGAGTTGGTCAAGACCAATGCGGAGCATATACGCCCGGAGCCGCGGCGATCCTGCAAGCTCCGGATGCC
TCCGCTCGAAGTAGCGCGTCTGCTGCTCCATACAAGCCAACCACGGCCTCCAGAAGAAGATGTTGGCGAC
CTCGTATTGGGAATCCCCGAACATCGCCTCGCTCCAGTCAATGACCGCTGTTATGCGGCCATTGTCCGTC
AGGACATTGTTGGAGCCGAAATCCGCGTGCACGAGGTGCCGGACTTCGGGGCAGTCCTCGGCCCAAAGCA
TCAGCTCATCGAGAGCCTGCGCGACGGACGCACTGACGGTGTCGTCCATCACAGTTTGCCAGTGATACAC
ATGGGGATCAGCAATCGCGCATATGAAATCACGCCATGTAGTGTATTGACCGATTCCTTGCGGTCCGAAT
GGGCCGAACCCGCTCGTCTGGCTAAGATCGGCCGCAGCGATCGCATCCATGGCCTCCGCGACCGGCTGCA
GAACAGCGGGCAGTTCGGTTTCAGGCAGGTCTTGCAACGTGACACCCTGTGCACGGCGGGAGATGCAATA
GGTCAGGCTCTCGCTGAATTCCCCAATGTCAAGCACTTCCGGAATCGGGAGCGCGGCCGATGCAAAGTGC
CGATAAACATAACGATCTTTGTAGAAACCATCGGCGCAGCTATTTACCCGCAGGACATATCCACGCCCTC
CTACATCGAAGCTGAAAGCACGAGATTCTTCGCCCTCCGAGAGCTGCATCAGGTCGGAGACGCTGTCGAA
CTTTTCGATCAGAAACTTCTCGACAGACGTCGCGGTGAGTTCAGGCTTTTTCATATCGGGGTCGTCCTCT
CCAAATGAAATGAACTTCCTTATATAGAGGAAGGGTCTTGCGAAGGATAGTGGGATTGTGCGTCATCCCT
TACGTCAGTGGAGATATCACATCAATCCACTTGCTTTGAAGACGTGGTTGGAACGTCTTCTTTTTCCACG
ATGCTCCTCGTGGGTGGGGGTCCATCTTTGGGACCACTGTCGGCAGAGGCATCTTGAACGATAGCCTTTC
CTTTATCGCAATGATGGCATTTGTAGGTGCCACCTTCCTTTTCTACTGTCCTTTTGATGAAGTGACAGAT
AGCTGGGCAATGGAATCCGAGGAGGTTTCCCGATATTACCCTTTGTTGAAAAGTCTCAATAGCCCTTTGG
TCTTCTGAGACTGTATCTTTGATATTCTTGGAGTAGACGAGAGTGTCGTGCTCCACCATGTTGACGGATC
TCTAGGACGCGTCGACGCGTCGACGCGTCGACGCGTCGACGCGTCCTAGAAGCTAATTCACTGGCCGTCG
TTTTACAACGTCGTGACTGGGAAAACCCTGGCGTTACCCAACTTAATCGCCTTGCAGCACATCCCCCTTT
CGCCAGCTGGCGTAATAGCGAAGAGGCCCGCACCGATCGCCCTTCCCAACAGTTGCGCAGCCTGAATG
[44 nt withheld, positions 8329-8372]
C
[141 nt withheld, positions 8374-8514]
CCTTTGACGTTGGAGTCCACGTTCTTT
[37 nt withheld, positions 8542-8578]
ACCCTATCTCGGGCTATTCTTTTGATTTATAAGGGATTTTGCCGATTTCGGAACCACCATCAAACAGGAT
TTTCGCCTGCTGGGGCAAACCAGCGTGGACCGCTTGCTGCAACTCTCTCAGGGCCAGGCGGTGAAGGGCA
ATCAGCTGTTGCCCGTCTCACTGGTGAAAAGAAAAACCACCCCAGTACATTAAAAACGTCCGCAATGTGT
TATTAAGTTGTCTAAGCGTCAATTTGTTTACACCACAATATATCCTGCCACCAGCCAGCCAACAGCTCCC
CGACCGGCAGCTCGGCACAAAATCACCACTCGATACAGGCAGCCCATCAGTCCGGGACGGCGTCAGCGGG
AGAGCCGTTGTAAGGCGGCAGACTTTGCTCATGTTACCGATGCTATTCGGAAGAACGGCAACTAAGCTGC
CGGGTTTGAAACACGGATGATCTCGCGGAGGGTAGCATGTTGATTGTAACGATGACAGAGCGTTGCTGCC
TGTGATCAAATATCATCTCCCTCGCAGAGATCCGAATTATCAGCCTTCTTATTCATTTCTCGCTTAACCG
TGACAGGCTGTCGATCTTGAGAACTATGCCGACATAATAGGAAATCGCTGGATAAAGCCGCTGAGGAAGC
TGAGTGGCGCTATTTCTTTAGAAGTGAACGTTGACGATATCAACTCCCCTATCCATTGCTCACCGAATGG
TACAGGTCGGGGACCCGAAGTTCCGACTGTCGGCCTGATGCATCCCCGGCTGATCGACCCCAGATCTGGG
GCTGAGAAAGCCCAGTAAGGAAACAACTGTAGGTTCGAGTCGCGAGATCCCCCGGAACCAAAGGAAGTAG
GTTAAACCCGCTCCGATCAGGCCGAGCCACGCCAGGCCGAGAACATTGGTTCCTGTAGGCATCGGGATTG
GCGGATCAAACACTAAAGCTACTGGAACGAGCAGAAGTCCTCCGGCCGCCAGTTGCCAGGCGGTAAAGGT
GAGCAGAGGCACGGGAGGTTGCCACTTGCGGGTCAGCACGGTTCCGAACGCCATGGAAACCGCCCCCGCC
AGGCCCGCTGCGACGCCGACAGGATCTAGCGCTGCGTTTGGTGTCAACACCAACAGCGCCACGCCCGCAG
TTCCGCAAATAGCCCCCAGGACCGCCATCAATCGTATCGGGCTACCTAGCAGAGCGGCAGAGATGAACAC
GACCATCAGCGGCTGCACAGCGCCTACCGTCGCCGCGACCCCGCCCGGCAGGCGGTAGACCGAAATAAAC
AACAAGCTCCAGAATAGCGAAATATTAAGTGCGCCGAGGATGAAGATGCGCATCCACCAGATTCCCGTTG
GAATCTGTCGGACGATCATCACGAGCAATAAACCCGCCGGCAACGCCCGCAGCAGCATACCGGCGACCCC
TCGGCCTCGCTGTTCGGGCTCCACGAAAACGCCGGACAGATGCGCCTTGTGAGCGTCCTTGGGGCCGTCC
TCCTGTTTGAAGACCGACAGCCCAATGATCTCGCCGTCGATGTAGGCGCCGAATGCCACGGCATCTCGCA
ACCGTTCAGCGAACGCCTCCATGGGCTTTTTCTCCTCGTGCTCGTAAACGGACCCGAACATCTCTGGAGC
TTTCTTCAGGGCCGACAATCGGATCTCGCGGAAATCCTGCACGTCGGCCGCTCCAAGCCGTCGAATCTGA
GCCTTAATCACAATTGTCAATTTTAATCCTCTGTTTATCGGCAGTTCGTAGAGCGCGCCGTGCGTCCCGA
GCGATACTGAGCGAAGCAAGTGCGTCGAGCAGTGCCCGCTTGTTCCTGAAATGCCAGTAAAGCGCTGGCT
GCTGAACCCCCAGCCGGAACTGACCCCACAAGGCCCTAGCGTTTGCAATGCACCAGGTCATCATTGACCC
AGGCGTGTTCCACCAGGCCGCTGCCTCGCAACTCTTCGCAGGCTTCGCCGACCTGCTCGCGCCACTTCTT
CACGCGGGTGGAATCCGATCCGCACATGAGGCGGAAGGTTTCCAGCTTGAGCGGGTACGGCTCCCGGTGC
GAGCTGAAATAGTCGAACATCCGTCGGGCCGTCGGCGACAGCTTGCGGTACTTCTCCCATATGAATTTCG
TGTAGTGGTCGCCAGCAAACAGCACGACGATTTCCTCGTCGATCAGGACCTGGCAACGGGACGTTTTCTT
GCCACGGTCCAGGACGCGGAAGCGGTGCAGCAGCGACACCGATTCCAGGTGCCCAACGCGGTCGGACGTG
AAGCCCATCGCCGTCGCCTGTAGGCGCGACAGGCATTCCTCGGCCTTCGTGTAATACCGGCCATTGATCG
ACCAGCCCAGGTCCTGGCAAAGCTCGTAGAACGTGAAGGTGATCGGCTCGCCGATAGGGGTGCGCTTCGC
GTACTCCAACACCTGCTGCCACACCAGTTCGTCATCGTCGGCCCGCAGCTCGACGCCGGTGTAGGTGATC
TTCACGTCCTTGTTGACGTGGAAAATGACCTTGTTTTGCAGCGCCTCGCGCGGGATTTTCTTGTTGCGCG
TGGTGAACAGGGCAGAGCGGGCCGTGTCGTTTGGCATCGCTCGCATCGTGTCCGGCCACGGCGCAATATC
GAACAAGGAAAGCTGCATTTCCTTGATCTGCTGCTTCGTGTGTTTCAGCAACGCGGCCTGCTTGGCCTCG
CTGACCTGTTTTGCCAGGTCCTCGCCGGCGGTTTTTCGCTTCTTGGTCGTCATAGTTCCTCGCGTGTCGA
TGGTCATCGACTTCGCCAAACCTGCCGCCTCCTGTTCGAGACGACGCGAACGCTCCACGGCGGCCGATGG
CGCGGGCAGGGCAGGGGGAGCCAGTTGCACGCTGTCGCGCTCGATCTTGGCCGTAGCTTGCTGGACCATC
GAGCCGACGGACTGGAAGGTTTCGCGGGGCGCACGCATGACGGTGCGGCTTGCGATGGTTTCGGCATCCT
CGGCGGAAAACCCCGCGTCGATCAGTTCTTGCCTGTATGCCTTCCGGTCAAACGTCCGATTCATTCACCC
TCCTTGCGGGATTGCCCCGACTCACGCCGGGGCAATGTGCCCTTATTCCTGATTTGACCCGCCTGGTGCC
TTGGTGTCCAGATAATCCACCTTATCGGCAATGAAGTCGGTCCCGTAGACCGTCTGGCCGTCCTTCTCGT
ACTTGGTATTCCGAATCTTGCCCTGCACGAATACCAGCGACCCCTTGCCCAAATACTTGCCGTGGGCCTC
GGCCTGAGAGCCAAAACACTTGATGCGGAAGAAGTCGGTGCGCTCCTGCTTGTCGCCGGCATCGTTGCGC
CACATCTAGGTACTAAAACAATTCATCCAGTAAAATATAATATTTTATTTTCTCCCAATCAGGCTTGATC
CCCAGTAAGTCAAAAAATAGCTCGACATACTGTTCTTCCCCGATATCCTCCCTGATCGACCGGACGCAGA
AGGCAATGTCATACCACTTGTCCGCCCTGCCGCTTCTCCCAAGATCAATAAAGCCACTTACTTTGCCATC
TTTCACAAAGATGTTGCTGTCTCCCAGGTCGCCGTGGAAAAAGACAAGTTCCTCTTCGGGCTTTTCCGTC
TTTAAAAAATCATACAGCTCGCGCGGATCTTTAAATGGAGTGTCTTCTTCCCAGTTTTCGCAATCCACAT
CGGCCAGATCGTTATTCAGTAAGTAATCCAATTCGGCTAAGCGGCTGTCTAAGCTATTCGTATAGGGACA
ATCCGATATGTCGATGGAGTGAAAGAGCCTGATGCACTCCGCATACAGCTCGATAATCTTTTCAGGGCTT
TGTTCATCTTCATACTCTTCCGAGCAAAGGACGCCATCGGCCTCACTCATGAGCAGATTGCTCCAGCCAT
CATGCCGTTCAAAGTGCAGGACCTTTGGAACAGGCAGCTTTCCTTCCAGCCATAGCATCATGTCCTTTTC
CCGTTCCACATCATAGGTGGTCCCTTTATACCGGCTGTCCGTCATTTTTAAATATAGGTTTTCATTTTCT
CCCACCAGCTTATATACCTTAGCAGGAGACATTCCTTCCGTATCTTTTACGCAGCGGTATTTTTCGATCA
GTTTTTTCAATTCCGGTGATATTCTCATTTTAGCCATTTATTATTTCCTTCCTCTTTTCTACAGTATTTA
AAGATACCCCAAGAAGCTAATTATAACAAGACGAACTCCAATTCACTGTTCCTTGCATTCTAAAACCTTA
AATACCAGAAAACAGCTTTTTCAAAGTTGTTTTCAAAGTTGGCGTATAACATAGTATCGACGGAGCCGAT
TTTGAAACCACAATTATGGGTGATGCTGCCAACTTACTGATTTAGTGTATGATGGTGTTTTTGAGGTGCT
CCAGTGGCTTCTGTTTCTATCAGCTGTCCCTCCTGTTCAGCTACTGACGGGGTGGTGCGTAACGGCAAAA
GCACCGCCGGACATCAGCGCTATCTCTGCTCTCACTGCCGTAAAACATGGCAACTGCAGTTCACTTACAC
CGCTTCTCAACCCGGTACGCACCAGAAAATCATTGATATGGCCATGAATGGCGTTGGATGCCGGGCAACA
GCCCGCATTATGGGCGTTGGCCTCAACACGATTTTACGTCACTTAAAAAACTCAGGCCGCAGTCGGTAAC
CTCGCGCATACAGCCGGGCAGTGACGTCATCGTCTGCGCGGAAATGGACGAACAGTGGGGCTATGTCGGG
GCTAAATCGCGCCAGCGCTGGCTGTTTTACGCGTATGACAGTCTCCGGAAGACGGTTGTTGCGCACGTAT
TCGGTGAACGCACTATGGCGACGCTGGGGCGTCTTATGAGCCTGCTGTCACCCTTTGACGTGGTGATATG
GATGACGGATGGCTGGCCGCTGTATGAATCCCGCCTGAAGGGAAAGCTGCACGTAATCAGCAAGCGATAT
ACGCAGCGAATTGAGCGGCATAACCTGAATCTGAGGCAGCACCTGGCACGGCTGGGACGGAAGTCGCTGT
CGTTCTCAAAATCGGTGGAGCTGCATGACAAAGTCATCGGGCATTATCTGAACATAAAACACTATCAATA
AGTTGGAGTCATTACCCAATTATGATAGAATTTACAAGCTATAAGGTTATTGTCCTGGGTTTCAAGCATT
AGTCCATGCAAGTTTTTATGCTTTGCCCATTCTATAGATATATTGATAAGCGCGCTGCCTATGCCTTGCC
CCCTGAAATCCTTACATACGGCGATATCTTCTATATAAAAGATATATTATCTTATCAGTATTGTCAATAT
ATTCAAGGCAATCTGCCTCCTCATCCTCTTCATCCTCTTCGTCTTGGTAGCTTTTTAAATATGGCGCTTC
ATAGAGTAATTCTGTAAAGGTCCAATTCTCGTTTTCATACCTCGGTATAATCTTACCTATCACCTCAAAT
GGTTCGCTGGGTTTATCGCACCCCCGAACACGAGCACGGCACCCGCGACCACTATGCCAAGAATGCCCAA
GGTAAAAATTGCCGGCCCCGCCATGAAGTCCGTGAATGCCCCGACGGCCGAAGTGAAGGGCAGGCCGCCA
CCCAGGCCGCCGCCCTCACTGCCCGGCACCTGGTCGCTGAATGTCGATGCCAGCACCTGCGGCACGTCAA
TGCTTCCGGGCGTCGCGCTCGGGCTGATCGCCCATCCCGTTACTGCCCCGATCCCGGCAATGGCAAGGAC
TGCCAGCGCTGCCATTTTTGGGGTGAGGCCGTTCGCGGCCGAGGGGCGCAGCCCCTGGGGGGATGGGAGG
CCCGCGTTAGCGGGCCGGGAGGGTTCGAGAAGGGGGGGCACCCCCCTTCGGCGTGCGCGGTCACGCGCAC
AGGGCGCAGCCCTGGTTAAAAACAAGGTTTATAAATATTGGTTTAAAAGCAGGTTAAAAGACAGGTTAGC
GGTGGCCGAAAAACGGGCGGAAACCCTTGCAAATGCTGGATTTTCTGCCTGTGGACAGCCCCTCAAATGT
CAATAGGTGCGCCCCTCATCTGTCAGCACTCTGCCCCTCAAGTGTCAAGGATCGCGCCCCTCATCTGTCA
GTAGTCGCGCCCCTCAAGTGTCAATACCGCAGGGCACTTATCCCCAGGCTTGTCCACATCATCTGTGGGA
AACTCGCGTAAAATCAGGCGTTTTCGCCGATTTGCGAGGCTGGCCAGCTCCACGTCGCCGGCCGAAATCG
AGCCTGCCCCTCATCTGTCAACGCCGCGCCGGGTGAGTCGGCCCCTCAAGTGTCAACGTCCGCCCCTCAT
CTGTCAGTGAGGGCCAAGTTTTCCGCGAGGTATCCACAACGCCGGCGGCCGCGGTGTCTCGCACACGGCT
TCGACGGCGTTTCTGGCGCGTTTGCAGGGCCATAGACGGCCGCCAGCCCAGCGGCGAGGGCAACCAGCCC
GGTGAGCGTCGGAAAGGCGC
Features (pLannotate 1.2.2; 36 found; start..end, strand, type, name):
      3..89      -  CDS            traI (fragment): TRAI6_ECOLX - Experimental evidence at protein level: Swiss-Prot protein existence level 1. The initiation process of transfer DNA synthesis requires the interaction of at least three plasmid-specific components (TraH, I, and J) at the transfer origin resulting in the assembly of a specialised nucleoprotein complex - the relaxosome. Site- and strand-specific cleavage at the transfer origin is dependent on TraI and TraJ. From Escherichia coli.
    127..498     -  CDS            traJ: oriT-recognizing protein; traJ
    531..640     -  oriT           oriT: incP origin of transfer
    772..962     +  rep_origin     ori (fragment): high-copy-number ColE1/pMB1/pBR322/pUC origin of replication
   1321..1971    -  CDS            TetR: tetracycline resistance regulatory protein; tetR
   2077..2326    +  CDS            TcR (fragment): tetracycline efflux protein; tetA; confers resistance to tetracycline
   2436..2460    -  misc_feature   RB T-DNA repeat: right border repeat from nopaline C58 T-DNA
   2490..2508    +  misc_feature   MCS (fragment): pUC18/19 multiple cloning site
   2559..2904    +  promoter       CaMV 35S promoter: strong constitutive promoter from cauliflower mosaic virus
   2856..2902    +  promoter       minimal CaMV 35S promoter: minimal 35S promoter from cauliflower mosaic virus
   2914..2932    -  misc_feature   MCS (fragment): pUC18/19 multiple cloning site
   2943..3458    +  CDS            P19_TBSVC: Experimental evidence at protein level: Swiss-Prot protein existence level 1. Acts as a suppressor of RNA-mediated gene silencing, also known as post-transcriptional gene silencing (PTGS), a mechanism of plant viral defense that limits the accumulation of viral RNAs. Binds to short interfering RNAs (siRNAs) with high affinity. Acts as a molecular caliper to specifically select siRNAs based on the length of the duplex region of the RNA (By similarity). From Tomato bushy stunt virus (strain Cherry) (TBSV).
   3531..3707    +  polyA_signal   CaMV poly(A) signal: cauliflower mosaic virus polyadenylation signal
   4210..4551    +  promoter       CaMV 35S promoter: strong constitutive promoter from cauliflower mosaic virus
   4562..4586    +  protein_bind   attB1: mutant version of attB; recombination site for the Gateway® BP reaction BP Clonase™
   4598..5065    +  CDS            BZIP11: BZP11_ARATH - Also known as ATB2 From Arabidopsis thaliana (Mouse-ear cress).
   5082..5106    -  protein_bind   attB2: mutant version of attB; recombination site for the Gateway® BP reaction BP Clonase™
   5135..5224    +  CDS            3xHA: three tandem HA epitope tags
   5258..5510    +  terminator     NOS terminator: nopaline synthase terminator and poly(A) signal
   5939..6191    -  terminator     NOS terminator: nopaline synthase terminator and poly(A) signal
   6215..6643    -  CDS            nos (fragment): DHNO_AGRT7 - Protein inferred from homology: Swiss-Prot protein existence level 3. From Agrobacterium tumefaciens (strain T37).
   6659..7684    -  CDS            HygR: aminoglycoside phosphotransferase from E. coli; aph(4)-Ia; confers resistance to hygromycin
   7694..8038    -  promoter       CaMV 35S promoter: strong constitutive promoter from cauliflower mosaic virus
   7695..7741    -  promoter       minimal CaMV 35S promoter: minimal 35S promoter from cauliflower mosaic virus
   8176..8331    +  CDS            lacZα (fragment) (sequence partly withheld): LacZα fragment of β-galactosidase; lacZ fragment
   8329..8629    +  rep_origin     M13 ori (fragment) (sequence partly withheld): M13 bacteriophage origin of replication; arrow indicates direction of (+) strand synthesis
   8630..8760    +  CDS            lacI (fragment): lac repressor; lacI; The lac repressor binds to the lac operator to inhibit transcription in E. coli. This inhibition can be relieved by adding lactose or isopropyl-β-D-thiogalactopyranoside (IPTG).
   8814..8838    -  misc_feature   LB T-DNA repeat: left border repeat from nopaline C58 T-DNA
  10295..10414   -  CDS            tetR (fragment): TETR1_ECOLX - Experimental evidence at protein level: Swiss-Prot protein existence level 1. TetR is the repressor of the tetracycline resistance element; its N-terminal region forms a helix-turn-helix structure and binds DNA. Binding of tetracycline to TetR reduces the repressor affinity for the tetracycline resistance gene (tetA) promoter operator sites. From Escherichia coli.
  10434..11582   -  CDS            trfA: trans-acting replication protein that binds to and activates oriV
  11881..12675   -  CDS            KanR: aminoglycoside phosphotransferase; aphA-3; confers resistance to kanamycin
  12867..13634   +  mobile_element IS1: prokaryotic transposable element IS1
  13643..13792   -  CDS            satA (fragment): STA_BACSU - Also known as yyaR. Experimental evidence at protein level: Swiss-Prot protein existence level 1. Involved in resistance to streptothricin, a broad-spectrum antibiotic produced by streptomycetes. Detoxifies streptothricin via acetylation of the beta amino group of the first beta-lysyl moiety of streptothricin. From Bacillus subtilis (strain 168).
  13791..13985   -  CDS            satA (fragment): STA_BACSU - Also known as yyaR. Experimental evidence at protein level: Swiss-Prot protein existence level 1. Involved in resistance to streptothricin, a broad-spectrum antibiotic produced by streptomycetes. Detoxifies streptothricin via acetylation of the beta amino group of the first beta-lysyl moiety of streptothricin. From Bacillus subtilis (strain 168).
  13988..14263   -  CDS            klaC (fragment): KLAC_ECOLX - Also known as telB. Protein predicted: Swiss-Prot protein existence level 4. Belongs to the kla operon, which is associated with cryptic tellurite resistance, and IncW plasmid fertility inhibition. From Escherichia coli.
  14327..14958   -  rep_origin     oriV: incP origin of replication
