[The description below was written by a language model from this plasmid's Addgene catalogue record and pLannotate feature annotations shown in this document.]
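Description:
pGWB14-LYX055 is a binary T-DNA plant expression vector built on the pGWB14 backbone and intended for Agrobacterium-mediated transient or stable expression of a Nicotiana benthamiana transcription factor. It is a large (about 15 kb), low-copy plasmid that replicates through the broad-host-range IncP system (oriV with the trans-acting trfA replication protein), which allows maintenance in both E. coli and Agrobacterium. An oriT with traJ supports conjugal mobilisation. Bacterial selection is by kanamycin (aphA-3 type KanR). The annotation also picks up backbone remnants with no stated functional role, such as tetR/tetA fragments, an IS1 element, and partial ColE1, lacZα and M13 ori sequences.

Between the nopaline-type right and left T-DNA borders lie three plant cassettes. The main one places the insert Niben101Scf08814g00011.1 under the constitutive CaMV 35S promoter. The coding region is flanked by attB1 and attB2 Gateway sites, although the record lists Gibson cloning as the method, and it is fused at its C terminus to a 3xHA epitope tag followed by a NOS terminator. The annotation tool labels this coding sequence by similarity to Arabidopsis bZIP11, suggesting a bZIP-family factor, but the record does not otherwise name the protein. A second 35S-driven cassette, not mentioned in the catalogue fields, encodes the tomato bushy stunt virus P19 silencing suppressor with a CaMV poly(A) signal; P19 typically boosts transgene accumulation in agroinfiltrated leaves. A third, 35S-driven HygR cassette with a NOS terminator provides hygromycin selection of stable transformants. The HA tag allows detection or immunoprecipitation of the expressed factor.
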