Addgene plasmid #126273: pGWB14-LYX055
Purpose: With a Nicotiana benthamiana transcription factor in PGWB14 backbone, for Agrobacterium mediated transient or stable expression corresponding transcription factor fused with a C-terminal HA tag.
Depositing lab: Silin Zhong. Depositing organization: Chinese University of Hong Kong.
Backbone
  Vector backbone: pGWB14
  Vector type: Plant Expression
  Selectable markers: Hygromycin
Growth in bacteria
  Bacterial resistance: Kanamycin, 50 μg/mL
  Growth temperature: 37°C
  Growth strain: DH5alpha
  Copy number: Low Copy
Gene/Insert
  Gene/Insert name: Niben101Scf08814g00011.1
  Species: Nicotiana benthamiana
  Promoter: CaMV 35S
  Tag / fusion protein: HA (C terminal on insert)
  Cloning method: Gibson Cloning
Terms and licenses: Academic/Nonprofit Terms; Industry Terms: Not Available to Industry
How to cite: pGWB14-LYX055 was a gift from Silin Zhong (Addgene plasmid # 126273 ; http://n2t.net/addgene:126273 ; RRID:Addgene_126273)
