>Addgene plasmid #126273 | pGWB14-LYX055 | depositor partial sequence | sequence record 241547 | Niben101Scf08814g00011.1
ATGGCTACATCTAGTGGAAATTCAACTGGATCTACTCAGATTTTGAACTCAGGTTCTGAAGAAGATTTGC
AGGTTTCAATGTTAGATGAAAGGAAAAGAAAGAGAATGCAATCAAATCGTGAATCAGCAAGAAGATCAAG
GATGAGAAAACAGAAACATCTTGATGATTTAATTGGTCAAGTTGCGCAACTGAAAAAGGAAAACAGCAAC
ATCCTTAGCAACATCAACTTGACAAGTCAACAGTACGCTAATGTTGAAGCAGAGAACTCTGTTTTAAGAG
CTCAGATGATGGAACTTAGTCAAAGGTTGCAATCTCTTAATGAAATCCTCAGTTACATCAATTCCAACAA
CAACAACAATAATAACGGAGTTTTTGAAACTCATCATCATTATCAGGAGGATATGATGAATAATCCATGG
AATTTGATGTATGTTAATCAGCCAATTATGGCTTCTGCTGATATGCTTTATCAGTAT
